Addgene plasmid #98556: BB3rN_AH
Purpose: (Empty Backbone) empty BB3 for insertion and overexpression of 7 genes in P. pastoris
Depositing lab: Brigitte Gasser & Diethard Mattanovich & Michael Sauer. Depositing organization: Universitaet fur Bodenkultur Wien (BOKU-WIEN). Publication: GoldenPiCS: a Golden Gate-derived modular cloning system for applied synthetic biology in the yeast Pichia pastoris. Prielhofer R, Barrero JJ, Steuer S, Gassler T, Zahrl R, Baumann K, Sauer M, Mattanovich D, Gasser B, Marx H. BMC Syst Biol. 2017 Dec 8;11(1):123. doi: 10.1186/s12918-017-0492-3. PubMed 29221460.
Backbone
  Vector backbone: BB3
  Backbone size (bp): 2867
  Vector type: Bacterial Expression, Yeast Expression
Growth in bacteria
  Bacterial resistance: Nourseothricin (clonNat), 50 μg/mL
  Growth temperature: 37°C
  Growth strain: DH10B
  Copy number: High Copy
Gene/Insert
  Gene/Insert name: None
Terms and licenses: Academic/Nonprofit Terms; Industry Terms: Not Available to Industry
How to cite: BB3rN_AH was a gift from Brigitte Gasser & Diethard Mattanovich & Michael Sauer (Addgene plasmid # 98556 ; http://n2t.net/addgene:98556 ; RRID:Addgene_98556)
