[The description below was written by a language model from this plasmid's Addgene catalogue record and pLannotate feature annotations shown in this document.]
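Description:
BB3rN_AH is an empty level-3 recipient backbone (BB3) from the GoldenPiCS toolkit, a Golden Gate-derived modular cloning system for synthetic biology in the yeast Pichia pastoris. It carries no insert. According to the record, its role is to receive and overexpress seven genes in P. pastoris, so it is the final assembly vector into which previously built expression units are combined. The catalogue lists it as both a bacterial and a yeast expression vector, with a backbone of about 2.9 kb. That size agrees with the sequenced record used for the annotation.

The annotated features make up a compact shuttle design. A high-copy ColE1/pUC-type origin supports replication in E. coli. A single selection cassette places the nourseothricin acetyltransferase gene (Streptomyces noursei nat1, flagged as a fragment by the annotation software) between the Ashbya gossypii TEF promoter and TEF terminator. Nourseothricin is the listed bacterial selection, so this one marker evidently serves in both E. coli and yeast.

About 1 kb of the sequence beyond the terminator is unannotated. The automated table identifies no Golden Gate fusion sites, type IIS recognition sites, placeholder cassette, yeast replication origin or genome-integration locus. The "AH" in the name may refer to the flanking fusion sites that define the seven-unit assembly window, but the record does not say so. It also does not say how the plasmid is maintained or integrated in P. pastoris. Promoters, coding sequences and terminators for the genes of interest come from the inserted modules rather than from this backbone.
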