Features (pLannotate 1.2.2; 4 found; start..end, strand, type, name):
     62..650     -  rep_origin     ori: high-copy-number ColE1/pMB1/pBR322/pUC origin of replication
    761..1104    +  promoter       TEF promoter: Ashbya gossypii TEF promoter
   1111..1675    +  CDS            NrsR (fragment): nourseothricin acetyltransferase; Streptomyces noursei nat1; confers resistance to nourseothricin
   1683..1880    +  terminator     TEF terminator: Ashbya gossypii TEF terminator
>Addgene plasmid #98556 | BB3rN_AH | addgene full sequence | sequence record 192093 | Addgene NGS Result
CGCTGTGAGCAAAAGGCCAGCAAAAGGCCAGGAACCGTAAAAAGGCCGCGTTGCTGGCGTTTTTCCATAG
GCTCCGCCCCCCTGACGAGCATCACAAAAATCGACGCTCAAGTCAGAGGTGGCGAAACCCGACAGGACTA
TAAAGATACCAGGCGTTTCCCCCTGGAAGCTCCCTCGTGCGCTCTCCTGTTCCGACCCTGCCGCTTACCG
GATACCTGTCCGCCTTTCTCCCTTCGGGAAGCGTGGCGCTTTCTCATAGCTCACGCTGTAGGTATCTCAG
TTCGGTGTAGGTCGTTCGCTCCAAGCTGGGCTGTGTGCACGAACCCCCCGTTCAGCCCGACCGCTGCGCC
TTATCCGGTAACTATCGTCTTGAGTCCAACCCGGTAAGACACGACTTATCGCCACTGGCAGCAGCCACTG
GTAACAGGATTAGCAGAGCGAGGTATGTAGGCGGTGCTACAGAGTTCTTGAAGTGGTGGCCTAACTACGG
CTACACTAGAAGAACAGTATTTGGTATCTGCGCTCTGCTGAAGCCAGTTACCTTCGGAAAAAGAGTTGGT
AGCTCTTGATCCGGCAAACAAACCACCGCTGGTAGCGGTGGTTTTTTTGTTTGCAAGCAGCAGATTACGC
GCAGAAAAAAAGGATCTCAAGAAGATCCTTTGATCTTTTCTACGGGGTGGAGCGCAAAAAACCCCGCCCC
TGACAGGGCGGGGTTTTTTCGCGATCGGAGACCGGATCCCTCGAGGGTCTCCCAACCATGGACATGGAGG
CCCAGAATACCCTCCTTGACAGTCTTGACGTGCGCAGCTCAGGGGCATGATGTGACTGTCGCCCGTACAT
TTAGCCCATACATCCCCATGTATAATCATTTGCATCCATACATTTTGATGGCCGCACGGCGCGAAGCAAA
AATTACGGCTCCTCGCTGCAGACCTGCGAGCAGGGAAACGCTCCCCTCACAGACGCGTTGAATTGTCCCC
ACGCCGCGCCCCTGTAGAGAAATATAAAAGGTTAGGATTTGCCACTGAGGTTCTTCTTTCATATACTTCC
TTTTAAAATCTTGCTAGGATACAGTTCTCACATCACATCCGAACATAAACAACCATGGGTACCACTCTTG
ACGACACGGCTTACCGGTACCGCACCAGTGTCCCGGGGGACGCCGAGGCCATCGAGGCACTGGATGGGTC
CTTCACCACCGACACCGTTTTTCGCGTCACCGCCACCGGGGACGGCTTCACCCTGCGGGAGGTGCCGGTG
GACCCGCCCCTGACCAAGGTGTTCCCCGACGACGAATCGGACGACGAATCGGACGACGGGGAGGACGGCG
ACCCGGACTCCCGGACGTTCGTCGCGTACGGGGACGACGGCGACCTGGCGGGCTTCGTGGTCGTCTCGTA
CTCCGGCTGGAACCGCCGGCTGACCGTCGAGGACATCGAGGTCGCCCCGGAGCACCGGGGGCACGGGGTC
GGGCGCGCGTTGATGGGGCTCGCGACGGAGTTCGCCCGCGAGCGGGGCGCCGGGCACCTCTGGCTGGAGG
TCACCAACGTCAACGCACCGGCGATCCACGCGTACCGGCGGATGGGGTTCACCCTCTGCGGCCTGGACAC
CGCCCTGTACGACGGCACCGCCTCGGACGGCGAGCAGGCGCTCTACATGAGCATGCCCTGCCCCTAATCA
GTACTGACAATAAAAAGATTCTTGTTTTCAAGAACTTGTCATTTGTATAGTTTTTTTATATTGTAGTTGT
TCTATTTTAATCAAATGTTAGCGTGATTTATATTTTTTTTCGCCTCGACATCATCTGCCCAGATGCGAAG
TTAAGTGCGCAGAAAGTAATATCATGCGTCAATCGTATGTGAATGCTGGTCGCTATACTGGCTTCATACC
CAGCATTGACCTTTGGTATGAGCATCTGAAAAACAACCAGGTGTTGCAAAGTTAAACATCCTTCTTTGTT
CATATAGAACCCACTATTCATGGTACTCCCCAATCGAATTTCACATTCTGGTTTTGAAATTACACACCAC
GTTAGCTTATAAGATTTCATATAACTTATTGATATACGGTTTCCATTGTTCGAATAGTTGAGGTTGTATG
TAATTCGATTGAAGGGGCCATTTTTGTTTCCTACTTTTCCTGGGAGCTTATCCGATGCGCTTCAAAGCTG
GAATTGTAAATATAGAGAAAAAGAAGGATGTTGTTTTATTCTTGAAAGAGTATAATTTTACTTCTAGCAA
CTCTCCCACTTCGCTTGACTTCATTTATTTCTTGGGCACATAGGCGTAGTAATCTAGACCAACAGATAAT
TTGCCGGAATGATATAGCGATTGGAAAATGAACTGAAATTTTTTGCTGTCTTTCAATTTGACGGGCAGTT
CATCAGGCGCGCCGTGACCGACCATATAAATACGTTGAGAATGTTATTCTTCCTCGTAGTTGAAGTGGCT
TCATAATTTCAGAACTCAATAGATAAACTAGGATGTTTTAAAGCAATTAATGCTCACAAGTAAGGAGCGA
CTCTCTTGCTTTTCGAATACTAAAAGTATCGTCCCAACCCAGAAAAAAAGACCTCTTAACTGCAAAATAA
ACTCTATATATTTCTTCTAAAACAGTTTCAGGTTGGATAGTATCGCATTCTCATCACTTCTAACTAGTAG
GCCATGAGATATATTAACGTTTACTTGAGTTCTAAGTTCTCCGAATTAGATGCACAGCACAAACAAGATT
AGGTTTCACTTGGTACAAAATACGAACAGAGTTTAAGGTCGTAATTTCATTTCGTTATTGATCCCCACAA
TCTATTCTTATCACAGTCATCAGATAGTCGCGAAAAAGCATGCAGAAAAGGGGGTCGTCCCTATCTAAGT
TGTAGCATTACAACAAATATGAC
